Addgene plasmid #157598: pD649-HAsp-MXRA5(Trunc2)-COMP5AP-AviTag-9xHis
Purpose: Mammalian expression of cell-surface protein partial extracellular domain fused to COMP5AP-AviTag-9xHis. Protein is secreted from cells.
Depositing lab: Chris Garcia. Depositing organization: Stanford University. Publication: A Human IgSF Cell-Surface Interactome Reveals a Complex Network of Protein-Protein Interactions. Wojtowicz WM, Vielmetter J, Fernandes RA, Siepe DH, Eastman CL, Chisholm GB, Cox S, Klock H, Anderson PW, Rue SM, Miller JJ, Glaser SM, Bragstad ML, Vance J, Lam AW, Lesley SA, Zinn K, Garcia KC. Cell. 2020 Aug 20;182(4):1027-1043.e17. doi: 10.1016/j.cell.2020.07.025. PubMed 32822567.
Backbone
  Vector backbone: pD649
  Backbone size w/o insert (bp): 7153
  Vector type: Mammalian Expression
Growth in bacteria
  Bacterial resistance: Ampicillin, 100 μg/mL
  Growth temperature: 37°C
  Growth strain: DH5alpha
  Copy number: High Copy
Gene/Insert
  Gene/Insert name: MXRA5
  Species: H. sapiens (human)
  Insert size (bp): 3549
  Entrez Gene: MXRA5
  Promoter: CMV/SP6
  Tag / fusion protein: COMP5AP-AviTag-9xHis (C terminal on backbone)
  Cloning method: Restriction Enzyme; 5′ cloning site GCGGCCGC (not destroyed); 3′ cloning site GGCGCGCC (not destroyed)
  Sequencing primers: 5′ ATTTAGGTGACACTATAG; 3′ CGTCGCACTCCATCACGGTG
Resource information
  A portion of this plasmid was derived from a plasmid made by: synthesis by ThermoFisher
Terms and licenses: Academic/Nonprofit Terms; Industry Terms: Not Available to Industry
Depositor comments: Some plasmids in this collection may have an IS4-like element ISVsa5 family transposase upstream of the CMV promoter.
How to cite: pD649-HAsp-MXRA5(Trunc2)-COMP5AP-AviTag-9xHis was a gift from Chris Garcia (Addgene plasmid # 157598 ; http://n2t.net/addgene:157598 ; RRID:Addgene_157598)
