[The description below was written by a language model from this plasmid's Addgene catalogue record and pLannotate feature annotations shown in this document.]
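Description:
pD649-HAsp-MXRA5(Trunc2)-COMP5AP-AviTag-9xHis is a mammalian expression plasmid of about 10.7 kb, built on the pD649 backbone. It is designed to produce a secreted, multimerised fusion of a partial extracellular region of human MXRA5 (matrix-remodelling associated 5). In E. coli it replicates from a high-copy ColE1/pUC-type origin and is selected with ampicillin through a complete β-lactamase gene. The annotation also picks up short remnants of KanR, lacZα, a lac operator and an f1 origin, which appear to be non-functional backbone fragments. An SV40 early promoter with an adjacent EM7 bacterial promoter drives a puromycin N-acetyltransferase cassette ending in an SV40 polyadenylation signal, which could allow puromycin selection of transfected cells. The depositor notes that some plasmids in this collection may carry an IS4-like transposase element upstream of the CMV promoter; no such feature is annotated here.

The expression unit uses the CMV immediate-early enhancer and promoter, followed by a fragment of CMV intron A and an SP6 promoter. The SP6 site serves for sequencing and could support in vitro transcription. The name indicates an HA-type signal peptide, whereas the automated annotation labels a short stretch in this position as an IgH signal sequence fragment. Either way, the leader directs the 3,549 bp MXRA5 truncation, cloned between retained NotI and AscI sites, into the secretory pathway. Downstream and in frame lie the pentamerising coiled-coil segment of rat cartilage oligomeric matrix protein, human placental alkaline phosphatase, an AviTag for enzymatic biotinylation and a polyhistidine tag (named 9xHis, annotated as 8xHis). A bGH polyadenylation signal terminates the unit. Pentamerisation raises avidity and the phosphatase gives an enzymatic readout, so the protein suits detection of weak interactions in the human IgSF cell-surface interactome screen for which it was made.
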