Features (pLannotate 1.2.2; 24 found; start..end, strand, type, name):
    119..143     -  CDS            KanR (fragment): aminoglycoside phosphotransferase; aph(3')-Ia; confers resistance to kanamycin
    254..842     +  rep_origin     ori: high-copy-number ColE1/pMB1/pBR322/pUC origin of replication
   1067..1084    +  terminator     rrnB T2 terminator (fragment): transcription terminator T2 from the E. coli rrnB gene
   1109..1128    -  CDS            lacZα (fragment): LacZα fragment of β-galactosidase; lacZ fragment
   1582..1602    +  protein_bind   lac operator (fragment): The lac repressor binds to the lac operator to inhibit transcription in E. coli. This inhibition can be relieved by adding lactose or isopropyl-β-D-thiogalactopyranoside (IPTG). lac repressor encoded by lacI
   1843..2146    +  enhancer       CMV enhancer: human cytomegalovirus immediate early enhancer
   2147..2350    +  promoter       CMV promoter: human cytomegalovirus (CMV) immediate early promoter
   2486..2529    +  intron         CMV intron (fragment): modified intron A from human cytomegalovirus
   2581..2599    +  promoter       SP6 promoter: promoter for bacteriophage SP6 RNA polymerase
   2603..2640    +  CDS            IgH signal sequence (fragment): signal sequence from the mouse immunoglobulin heavy chain variable region
   2749..6297    +  CDS            MXRA5 (fragment): MXRA5_HUMAN - Experimental evidence at protein level: Swiss-Prot protein existence level 1. In kidney, has anti-inflammatory and anti-fibrotic properties by limiting the induction of chemokines, fibronectin and collagen expression in response to TGB1 and pro-inflammatory stimuli. From Homo sapiens (Human).
   6394..6573    +  CDS            Comp (fragment): COMP_RAT - Experimental evidence at protein level: Swiss-Prot protein existence level 1. May play a role in the structural integrity of cartilage via its interaction with other extracellular matrix proteins such as the collagens and fibronectin. Can mediate the interaction of chondrocytes with the cartilage extracellular matrix through interaction with cell surface integrin receptors. Could play a role in the pathogenesis of osteoarthritis. Potent suppressor of apoptosis in both primary chondrocytes and transformed cells. Suppresses apoptosis by blocking the activation of caspase-3 and by indu
   6561..8013    +  CDS            SEAP (fragment): secreted alkaline phosphatase from human placenta The natural enzyme has a C-terminal transmembrane sequence that is replaced by a GPI anchor.
   8038..8079    +  CDS            AviTag™ (fragment): peptide tag that allows for enzymatic biotinylation
   8083..8106    +  CDS            8xHis: 8xHis affinity tag
   8252..8363    +  polyA_signal   bGH poly(A) signal: bovine growth hormone polyadenylation signal
   8364..8472    +  rep_origin     f1 ori (fragment): f1 bacteriophage origin of replication; arrow indicates direction of (+) strand synthesis
   8486..8815    +  promoter       SV40 promoter: SV40 enhancer and early promoter
   8863..8910    +  promoter       EM7 promoter: synthetic bacterial promoter&nbsp
   8929..9528    +  CDS            PuroR (fragment): puromycin N-acetyltransferase; pac from Streptomyces; confers resistance to puromycin
   9538..9663    +  CDS            ble (fragment): BLE_KLEPN - Experimental evidence at protein level: Swiss-Prot protein existence level 1. Binding protein with a strong affinity to the bleomycin family of antibiotics. Binds to CL990; an antimitotic-antibiotic compound. From Klebsiella pneumoniae.
   9658..9779    +  polyA_signal   SV40 poly(A) signal: SV40 polyadenylation signal
   9832..10692   -  CDS            AmpR: β-lactamase; bla; confers resistance to ampicillin, carbenicillin, and related antibiotics
  10695..89      -  promoter       AmpR promoter (fragment) (across the origin): bla
>Addgene plasmid #157598 | pD649-HAsp-MXRA5(Trunc2)-COMP5AP-AviTag-9xHis | depositor full sequence | sequence record 304305 | Full Sequence
TTTCAATATTATTGAAGCATTTATCAGGGTTATTGTCTCATGAGCGGATACATATTTGAATGTATTTAGA
AAAATAAACAAATAGGGGTCAGTGTTACAACCAATTAACCAATTCTGAACATTATCGCGAGCCCATTTAT
ACCTGAATATGGCTCATAACACCCCTTGCTCATGACCAAAATCCCTTAACGTGAGTTACGCGCGCGTCGT
TCCACTGAGCGTCAGACCCCGTAGAAAAGATCAAAGGATCTTCTTGAGATCCTTTTTTTCTGCGCGTAAT
CTGCTGCTTGCAAACAAAAAAACCACCGCTACCAGCGGTGGTTTGTTTGCCGGATCAAGAGCTACCAACT
CTTTTTCCGAAGGTAACTGGCTTCAGCAGAGCGCAGATACCAAATACTGTTCTTCTAGTGTAGCCGTAGT
TAGCCCACCACTTCAAGAACTCTGTAGCACCGCCTACATACCTCGCTCTGCTAATCCTGTTACCAGTGGC
TGCTGCCAGTGGCGATAAGTCGTGTCTTACCGGGTTGGACTCAAGACGATAGTTACCGGATAAGGCGCAG
CGGTCGGGCTGAACGGGGGGTTCGTGCACACAGCCCAGCTTGGAGCGAACGACCTACACCGAACTGAGAT
ACCTACAGCGTGAGCTATGAGAAAGCGCCACGCTTCCCGAAGGGAGAAAGGCGGACAGGTATCCGGTAAG
CGGCAGGGTCGGAACAGGAGAGCGCACGAGGGAGCTTCCAGGGGGAAACGCCTGGTATCTTTATAGTCCT
GTCGGGTTTCGCCACCTCTGACTTGAGCGTCGATTTTTGTGATGCTCGTCAGGGGGGCGGAGCCTATGGA
AAAACGCCAGCAACGCGGCCTTTTTACGGTTCCTGGCCTTTTGCTGGCCTTTTGCTCACATGTTCTTTCC
TGCGTTATCCCCTGATTCTGTGGATAACCGTATTACCGCCTTTGAGTGAGCTGATACCGCTCGCCGCAGC
CGAACGACCGAGCGCAGCGAGTCAGTGAGCGAGGAAGCGGAAGGCGAGAGTAGGGAACTGCCAGGCATCA
AACTAAGCAGAAGGCCCCTGACGGATGGCCTTTTTGCGTTTCTACAAACTCTTTCTGTGTTGTAAAACGA
CGGCCAGTCTTAAGCTCGGGCCCCCTGGGCGGTTCTGATAACGAGTAATCGTTAATCCGCAAATAACGTA
AAAACCCGCTTCGGCGGGTTTTTTTATGGGGGGAGTTTAGGGAAAGAGCATTTGTCAGAATATTTAAGGG
CGCCTGTCACTTTGCTTGATATATGAGAATTATTTAACCTTATAAATGAGAAAAAAGCAACGCACTTTAA
ATAAGATACGTTGCTTTTTCGATTGATGAACACCTATAATTAAACTATTCATCTATTATTTATGATTTTT
TGTATATACAATATTTCTAGTTTGTTAAAGAGAATTAAGAAAATAAATCTCGAAAATAATAAAGGGAAAA
TCAGTTTTTGATATCAAAATTATACATGTCAACGATAATACAAAATATAATACAAACTATAAGATGTTAT
CAGTATTTATTATCATTTAGAATAAATTTTGTGTCGCCCTTAATTGTGAGCGGATAACAATTACGAGCTT
CATGCACAGTGGCGTTGACTCAATATTGGCCATTAGCCATATTATTCATTGGTTATATAGCATAAATCAA
TATTGGCTATTGGCCATTGCATACGTTGTATCTATATCATAATATGTACATTTATATTGGCTCATGTCCA
ATATGACCGCCATGTTGGCATTGATTATTGACTAGTTATTAATAGTAATCAATTACGGGGTCATTAGTTC
ATAGCCCATATATGGAGTTCCGCGTTACATAACTTACGGTAAATGGCCCGCCTGGCTGACCGCCCAACGA
CCCCCGCCCATTGACGTCAATAATGACGTATGTTCCCATAGTAACGCCAATAGGGACTTTCCATTGACGT
CAATGGGTGGAGTATTTACGGTAAACTGCCCACTTGGCAGTACATCAAGTGTATCATATGCCAAGTACGC
CCCCTATTGACGTCAATGACGGTAAATGGCCCGCCTGGCATTATGCCCAGTACATGACCTTATGGGACTT
TCCTACTTGGCAGTACATCTACGTATTAGTCATCGCTATTACCATGGTGATGCGGTTTTGGCAGTACATC
AATGGGCGTGGATAGCGGTTTGACTCACGGGGATTTCCAAGTCTCCACCCCATTGACGTCAATGGGAGTT
TGTTTTGGCACCAAAATCAACGGGACTTTCCAAAATGTCGTAACAACTCCGCCCCATTGACGCAAATGGG
CGGTAGGCGTGTACGGTGGGAGGTCTATATAAGCAGAGCTCGTTTAGTGAACCGTCAGATCGCCTGGAGA
CGCCATCCACGCTGTTTTGACCTCCATAGAAGACACCGGGACCGATCCAGCCTCCGCGGCCGGGAACGGT
GCATTGGAACGCGGATTCCCCGTGCCAAGAGTGACGTAAGTACCGCCTATAGAGTCTATAGGCCCACCCC
CTTGGCTTCGTTAGAACGCGGCTACAATTAATACATAACCTTATGTATCATACACATACGATTTAGGTGA
CACTATAGAATAACATCCACTTTGCCTTTCTCTCCACAGGTGTCCACTCCCAGGTCCAACTGCACCTCGG
TTCTATCGAAAACGCGCCTGCTAGCGCCACCATGAAGACCATCATTGCCCTGAGCTACATCTTCTGCCTG
GTGTTCGCTGCGGCCGCCAAAAAAGGCTCTGGCCTGCCTTCTAAGAGAGGCAGAAGGCCTGGCGCCAAAG
CTCTGAGTAGAGTGCGGGAAGATATCGTGGAAGATGAAGGCGGCTCTGGCATGGGCGACGAGGAAAACAC
AAGCAGAAGGCTGCTGCACCCCAAGGACCAAGAGGTGTTCCTGAAAACAAAGGACGACGCCATCAACGGC
GACAAGAAGGCCAAGAAAGGCAGACGGAAGCTGAAGCTGTGGAAGCACAGCGAGAAAGAACCCGAGACAA
ACGTGGCCGAGGGCAGAAGAGTGTTTGAGAGCCGGCGGAGAATCAACATGGCCAACAAGCAGATCAACCC
CGAGAGATGGGCCGACATTCTGGCCAAAGTGCGGGGCAAGAATCTGCCTAAGGGAACCGAAGTGCCTCCT
CTGATCAAGACCACCTCTCCACCTAGCCTGAGCCTGGAAGTGACCCCTCCTTTTCCTGCCATCTCACCTC
CAAGCGCCTCTCCAGTGCAGACAGTGACAAGCGCCGAGGAATCTTCTGCCGATGTGCCTCTGCTGGGAGA
AGAGGAACACGTGCTGGGAACAATCAGCAGCGCCTCTATGGGCCTCGAGCACAACCATAATGGCGTGATC
CTGGTGGAACCCGAAGTGACCAGCACACCTCTGGAAGAGGTGGTGGACGACCTGAGCGAGAAAACCGAGG
AAATCACCAGCACCGAGGGCGACCTTAAGGGAACAGCCGCTCCTACACTGATCAGCGAGCCTTACGAGCC
CTCTCCAACACTGCACACCCTGGACACAGTGTACGAGAAGCCCACACACGAGGAAACAGCCACTGAAGGC
TGGTCCGCTGCAGATGTGGGAAGCTCTCCTGAGCCTACAAGCAGCGAGTACGAACCTCCTCTGGATGCCG
TGTCTCTGGCCGAGTCTGAGCCCATGCAGTACTTCGACCCCGACCTGGAAACAAAGAGCCAGCCTGACGA
GGACAAAATGAAGGAAGATACGTTCGCCCACCTGACGCCTACACCTACCATCTGGGTCAACGATAGCAGC
ACCAGCCAGCTGTTCGAGGATAGCACAATTGGAGAGCCTGGCGTGCCAGGACAGTCTCATCTGCAAGGCC
TGACCGACAACATCCACCTGGTCAAGAGCAGCCTGTCTACCCAGGACACCCTGCTGATCAAAAAGGGCAT
GAAGGAAATGAGCCAGACACTGCAAGGCGGCAACATGCTGGAAGGCGACCCTACACACAGCAGATCTAGC
GAGAGCGAGGGCCAAGAGAGCAAGAGCATCACCCTGCCTGATAGCACCCTGGGCATCATGAGCAGCATGA
GCCCTGTGAAGAAGCCCGCCGAGACAACAGTGGGCACACTGCTGGATAAGGATACCACCACCGCCACCAC
CACACCTAGACAGAAAGTGGCCCCTAGCTCCACCATGAGCACACACCCTAGCAGAAGAAGGCCTAACGGA
AGGCGGAGACTGCGGCCCAACAAGTTCAGACACAGACACAAACAGACCCCTCCAACCACATTCGCCCCTA
GCGAGACATTCAGCACCCAGCCTACACAGGCCCCTGACATCAAGATCAGCAGCCAGGTGGAAAGCAGCCT
GGTGCCTACAGCCTGGGTCGACAATACCGTGAACACCCCTAAGCAGCTCGAGATGGAAAAGAACGCCGAG
CCTACCAGCAAGGGCACCCCTAGAAGAAAGCACGGCAAGCGGCCTAACAAGCACAGATACACCCCTAGCA
CCGTGTCTAGCAGAGCCAGCGGAAGCAAGCCTTCTCCATCTCCTGAGAACAAGCACCGGAACATCGTGAC
CCCTTCCAGCGAGACAATCCTGCTGCCTCGGACAGTGTCTCTGAAAACAGAGGGCCCCTACGACAGCCTG
GACTACATGACCACCACCAGAAAGATCTACAGCAGCTACCCCAAGGTGCAAGAGACTCTGCCCGTGACCT
ACAAGCCAACCAGCGACGGCAAAGAAATCAAGGACGATGTGGCCACCAACGTGGACAAGCACAAGAGCGA
TATCCTGGTCACCGGCGAGTCCATCACCAACGCCATTCCAACCTCCAGATCTCTGGTGTCCACCATGGGC
GAGTTCAAAGAAGAGAGCAGCCCAGTCGGCTTCCCCGGCACACCTACATGGAATCCAAGCAGAACAGCCC
AGCCTGGCAGACTGCAGACAGGCATCCCTGTGACAACCAGCGGCGAGAATCTGACCGATCCTCCACTGCT
GAAAGAACTCGAGGACGTGGACTTCACCAGCGAGTTTCTGTCCTCTCTGACCGTGTCCACACCTTTCCAC
CAAGAGGAAGCCGGCAGCAGCACAACCCTGTCCTCTATTAAGGTGGAAGTGGCCTCCAGCCAGGCCGAGA
CTACAACACTGGATCAGGACCATCTGGAAACCACCGTGGCCATCCTGCTGAGCGAAACCAGACCTCAGAA
TCACACCCCTACCGCCGCTAGGATGAAGGAACCTGCCAGCAGCTCTCCCTCCACCATCCTGATGTCTCTG
GGCCAGACCACAACCACCAAGCCTGCTCTCCCATCTCCAAGAATCTCCCAGGCCAGCCGGGACAGCAAAG
AAAATGTGTTTCTGAACTACGTGGGCAACCCCGAAACCGAGGCCACACCTGTGAACAATGAGGGCACACA
GCACATGAGCGGCCCCAATGAGCTGAGCACACCTAGCAGCGACCAGGACGCCTTCAATCTGAGCACCAAG
CTGGAACTGGAAAAACAGGTGTTCGGCAGCAGAAGCCTGCCTAGAGGCCCTGACTCTCAGAGACAGGATG
GAAGAGTGCACGCCAGCCACCAGCTTACCAGAGTGCCTGCCAAACCTATCCTGCCAACAGCTACAGTGCG
GCTGCCTGAGATGTCTACACAGAGCGCCAGCCGGTACTTCGTGACCTCTCAGTCTCCTCGGCACTGGACC
AACAAGCCCGAGATCACAACATACCCTAGCGGAGCCCTGCCAGAGAACAAACAGTTCACAACCCCTCGGC
TGTCCAGCACCACAATTCCTCTGCCTCTGCACATGTCCAAGCCTAGCATCCCCAGCAAGTTCACCGACAG
ACGGACCGACCAGTTCAACGGCTACAGCAAAGTGTTCGGAAACAACAACATCCCCGAGGCCAGAAATCCC
GTGGGCAAGCCACCTTCTCCTAGAATCCCTCACTACAGCAACGGCCGGCTGCCATTCTTCACCAACAAGA
CCCTGAGCTTCCCTCAGCTGGGAGTGACCAGAAGGCCACAGATCCCTACATCTCCCGCTCCAGTGATGCG
CGAGAGAAAAGTGATCCCCGGCAGCTACAACAGAATCCACAGCCACAGCACCTTTCACCTGGACTTTGGA
CCTCCAGCTCCTCCTCTGCTGCACACACCTCAGACAACAGGCAGCCCAAGCACCAACCTGCAGAACATCC
CTATGGTGTCCTCCACACAGAGCAGCATCAGCTTCATCACCAGCTCTGTGCAGAGCAGCGGCTCCTTTCA
CCAGAGCAGCTCCAAGTTTTTTGCCGGCGGACCTCCTGCCTCCAAGTTCTGGTCCCTGGGAGAGAAAGGC
GCGCCGGAAGATCAAGTTGATCCAAGATTGATTGATGGCAAGGGCGGATCTCTGGAGGTGCTGTTCCAGG
GACCAGGCGGAAGCGGCAATCCCGGCGGCGATCTGGCCCCCCAGATGCTGCGCGAGCTGCAGGAGACCAA
TGCCGCCCTGCAGGACGTGCGCGAGCTGCTGCGCCACCGCGTGAAGGAGATCACCTTCCTGAAGAACACC
GTGATGGAGTGCGACGCCTGCGGTATGCAGCCCTCTAGAGGCTCCGGCTCCATCATCCCAGTTGAGGAGG
AGAACCCGGACTTCTGGAACCGCGAGGCAGCCGAGGCCCTGGGTGCCGCCAAGAAGCTGCAGCCTGCACA
GACAGCCGCCAAGAACCTCATCATCTTCCTGGGCGATGGGATGGGGGTGTCTACGGTGACAGCTGCCAGG
ATCCTAAAAGGGCAGAAGAAGGACAAACTGGGGCCTGAGATACCCCTGGCCATGGACCGCTTCCCATATG
TGGCTCTGTCCAAGACATACAATGTAGACAAACATGTGCCAGACAGTGGAGCCACAGCCACGGCCTACCT
GTGCGGGGTCAAGGGCAACTTCCAGACCATTGGCTTGAGTGCAGCCGCCCGCTTTAACCAGTGCAACACG
ACACGCGGCAACGAGGTCATCTCCGTGATGAATCGGGCCAAGAAAGCAGGGAAGTCAGTGGGAGTGGTAA
CCACCACACGAGTGCAGCACGCCTCGCCAGCCGGCACCTACGCCCACACGGTGAACCGCAACTGGTACTC
GGACGCCGACGTGCCTGCCTCGGCCCGCCAGGAGGGGTGCCAGGACATCGCTACGCAGCTCATCTCCAAC
ATGGACATTGACGTGATCCTAGGTGGAGGCCGAAAGTACATGTTTCGCATGGGAACCCCAGACCCTGAGT
ACCCAGATGACTACAGCCAAGGTGGGACCAGGCTGGACGGGAAGAATCTGGTGCAGGAATGGCTGGCGAA
GCGCCAGGGTGCCCGGTATGTGTGGAACCGCACTGAGCTCATGCAGGCTTCCCTGGACCCGTCTGTGACC
CATCTCATGGGTCTCTTTGAGCCTGGAGACATGAAATACGAGATCCACCGAGACTCCACACTGGACCCCT
CCCTGATGGAGATGACAGAGGCTGCCCTGCGCCTGCTGAGCAGGAACCCCCGCGGCTTCTTCCTCTTCGT
GGAGGGTGGTCGCATCGACCATGGTCATCATGAAAGCAGGGCTTACCGGGCACTGACTGAGACGATCATG
TTCGACGACGCCATTGAGAGGGCGGGCCAGCTCACCAGCGAGGAGGACACGCTGAGCCTCGTCACTGCCG
ACCACTCCCACGTCTTCTCCTTCGGAGGCTACCCCCTGCGAGGGAGCTCCATCTTCGGGCTGGCCCCTGG
CAAGGCCCGGGACAGGAAGGCCTACACGGTCCTCCTATACGGAAACGGTCCAGGCTATGTGCTCAAGGAC
GGCGCCCGGCCGGATGTTACCGAGAGCGAGAGCGGGAGCCCCGAGTATCGGCAGCAGTCAGCAGTGCCCC
TGGACGAAGAGACCCACGCAGGCGAGGACGTGGCGGTGTTCGCGCGCGGCCCGCAGGCGCACCTGGTTCA
CGGCGTGCAGGAGCAGACCTTCATAGCGCACGTCATGGCCTTCGCCGCCTGCCTGGAGCCCTACACCGCC
TGCGACCTGGCGCCCCCCGCCGGCACCACCGACGCCGCGCACCCGGGTGGCGGAGGACTGAACGACATCT
TCGAGGCTCAGAAAATCGAATGGCACGAACATCACCATCACCATCACCATCACCATTAAGGCCGGCCTGT
AGTCACTGGCACAACGCGTTACCCGGTAAGCCAATCGGGTATACACGGTCGTCATACTGCAGACAGGGTT
CTTCTACTTTGCAAGATAGTCTTGAGTAGTAAAATAAATAGATAGAGAAAATCAGCCTCGACTGTGCCTT
CTAGTTGCCAGCCATCTGTTGTTTGCCCCTCCCCCGTGCCTTCCTTGACCCTGGAAGGTGCCACTCCCAC
TGTCCTTTCCTAATAAAATGAGGAAATTGCATCACAACACTCAACCCTATCTCGGTCTATTCTTTTGATT
TATAAGGGATTTTGCCGATTTCGGCCTATTGGTTAAAAAATGAGCTGATTTAACAAAAATTTAACGCGAA
TTAATTCTGTGGAATGTGTGTCAGTTAGGGTGTGGAAAGTCCCCAGGCTCCCCAGCAGGCAGAAGTATGC
AAAGCATGCATCTCAATTAGTCAGCAACCAGGTGTGGAAAGTCCCCAGGCTCCCCAGCAGGCAGAAGTAT
GCAAAGCATGCATCTCAATTAGTCAGCAACCATAGTCCCGCCCCTAACTCCGCCCATCCCGCCCCTAACT
CCGCCCAGTTCCGCCCATTCTCCGCCCCATGGCTGACTAATTTTTTTTATTTATGCAGAGGCCGAGGCCG
CCTCTGCCTCTGAGCTATTCCAGAAGTAGTGAGGAGGCTTTTTTGGAGGCCTAGGCTTTTGCAAAAAGCT
CCCGGGAGCTTGTATATCCATTTTCGGATCTGATCAGCACGTGTTGACAATTAATCATCGGCATAGTATA
TCGGCATAGTATAATACGACAAGGTGAGGAACTAAACCATGACCGAGTACAAGCCCACGGTGCGCCTCGC
CACCCGCGACGACGTCCCCAGGGCCGTACGCACCCTCGCCGCCGCGTTCGCCGACTACCCCGCCACGCGC
CACACCGTCGATCCGGACCGCCACATCGAGCGGGTCACCGAGCTGCAAGAACTCTTCCTCACGCGCGTCG
GGCTCGACATCGGCAAGGTGTGGGTCGCGGACGACGGCGCCGCGGTGGCGGTCTGGACCACGCCGGAGAG
CGTCGAAGCGGGGGCGGTGTTCGCCGAGATCGGCCCGCGCATGGCCGAGTTGAGCGGTTCCCGGCTGGCC
GCGCAGCAACAGATGGAAGGCCTCCTGGCGCCGCACCGGCCCAAGGAGCCCGCGTGGTTCCTGGCCACCG
TCGGCGTCTCGCCCGACCACCAGGGCAAGGGTCTGGGCAGCGCCGTCGTGCTCCCCGGAGTGGAGGCGGC
CGAGCGCGCCGGGGTGCCCGCCTTCCTGGAGACATCCGCGCCCCGCAACCTCCCCTTCTACGAGCGGCTC
GGCTTCACCGTCACCGCCGACGTCGAGGTGCCCGAAGGACCGCGCACCTGGTGCATGACCCGCAAGCCCG
GTGCCTGACACGTGCTACGAGATTTCGATTCCACCGCCGCCTTCTATGAAAGGTTGGGCTTCGGAATCGT
TTTCCGGGACGCCGGCTGGATGATCCTCCAGCGCGGGGATCTCATGCTGGAGTTCTTCGCCCACCCCAAC
TTGTTTATTGCAGCTTATAATGGTTACAAATAAAGCAATAGCATCACAAATTTCACAAATAAAGCATTTT
TTTCACTGCATTCTAGTTGTGGTTTGTCCAAACTCATCAATGTATCTTATCATGTCTGTATACCGTCGAC
CTCTAGCTAGAGCTTGGCGTAATCATGGTCATTACCAATGCTTAATCAGTGAGGCACCTATCTCAGCGAT
CTGTCTATTTCGTTCATCCATAGTTGCCTGACTCCCCGTCGTGTAGATAACTACGATACGGGAGGGCTTA
CCATCTGGCCCCAGCGCTGCGATGATACCGCGAGAACCACGCTCACCGGCTCCGGATTTATCAGCAATAA
ACCAGCCAGCCGGAAGGGCCGAGCGCAGAAGTGGTCCTGCAACTTTATCCGCCTCCATCCAGTCTATTAA
TTGTTGCCGGGAAGCTAGAGTAAGTAGTTCGCCAGTTAATAGTTTGCGCAACGTTGTTGCCATCGCTACA
GGCATCGTGGTGTCACGCTCGTCGTTTGGTATGGCTTCATTCAGCTCCGGTTCCCAACGATCAAGGCGAG
TTACATGATCCCCCATGTTGTGCAAAAAAGCGGTTAGCTCCTTCGGTCCTCCGATCGTTGTCAGAAGTAA
GTTGGCCGCAGTGTTATCACTCATGGTTATGGCAGCACTGCATAATTCTCTTACTGTCATGCCATCCGTA
AGATGCTTTTCTGTGACTGGTGAGTACTCAACCAAGTCATTCTGAGAATAGTGTATGCGGCGACCGAGTT
GCTCTTGCCCGGCGTCAATACGGGATAATACCGCGCCACATAGCAGAACTTTAAAAGTGCTCATCATTGG
AAAACGTTCTTCGGGGCGAAAACTCTCAAGGATCTTACCGCTGTTGAGATCCAGTTCGATGTAACCCACT
CGTGCACCCAACTGATCTTCAGCATCTTTTACTTTCACCAGCGTTTCTGGGTGAGCAAAAACAGGAAGGC
AAAATGCCGCAAAAAAGGGAATAAGGGCGACACGGAAATGTTGAATACTCATATTCTTCCTT
