>Addgene plasmid #157598 | pD649-HAsp-MXRA5(Trunc2)-COMP5AP-AviTag-9xHis | depositor partial sequence | sequence record 304306 | insert (extracellular domain truncation)
AAAAAAGGCTCTGGCCTGCCTTCTAAGAGAGGCAGAAGGCCTGGCGCCAAAGCTCTGAGTAGAGTGCGGG
AAGATATCGTGGAAGATGAAGGCGGCTCTGGCATGGGCGACGAGGAAAACACAAGCAGAAGGCTGCTGCA
CCCCAAGGACCAAGAGGTGTTCCTGAAAACAAAGGACGACGCCATCAACGGCGACAAGAAGGCCAAGAAA
GGCAGACGGAAGCTGAAGCTGTGGAAGCACAGCGAGAAAGAACCCGAGACAAACGTGGCCGAGGGCAGAA
GAGTGTTTGAGAGCCGGCGGAGAATCAACATGGCCAACAAGCAGATCAACCCCGAGAGATGGGCCGACAT
TCTGGCCAAAGTGCGGGGCAAGAATCTGCCTAAGGGAACCGAAGTGCCTCCTCTGATCAAGACCACCTCT
CCACCTAGCCTGAGCCTGGAAGTGACCCCTCCTTTTCCTGCCATCTCACCTCCAAGCGCCTCTCCAGTGC
AGACAGTGACAAGCGCCGAGGAATCTTCTGCCGATGTGCCTCTGCTGGGAGAAGAGGAACACGTGCTGGG
AACAATCAGCAGCGCCTCTATGGGCCTCGAGCACAACCATAATGGCGTGATCCTGGTGGAACCCGAAGTG
ACCAGCACACCTCTGGAAGAGGTGGTGGACGACCTGAGCGAGAAAACCGAGGAAATCACCAGCACCGAGG
GCGACCTTAAGGGAACAGCCGCTCCTACACTGATCAGCGAGCCTTACGAGCCCTCTCCAACACTGCACAC
CCTGGACACAGTGTACGAGAAGCCCACACACGAGGAAACAGCCACTGAAGGCTGGTCCGCTGCAGATGTG
GGAAGCTCTCCTGAGCCTACAAGCAGCGAGTACGAACCTCCTCTGGATGCCGTGTCTCTGGCCGAGTCTG
AGCCCATGCAGTACTTCGACCCCGACCTGGAAACAAAGAGCCAGCCTGACGAGGACAAAATGAAGGAAGA
TACGTTCGCCCACCTGACGCCTACACCTACCATCTGGGTCAACGATAGCAGCACCAGCCAGCTGTTCGAG
GATAGCACAATTGGAGAGCCTGGCGTGCCAGGACAGTCTCATCTGCAAGGCCTGACCGACAACATCCACC
TGGTCAAGAGCAGCCTGTCTACCCAGGACACCCTGCTGATCAAAAAGGGCATGAAGGAAATGAGCCAGAC
ACTGCAAGGCGGCAACATGCTGGAAGGCGACCCTACACACAGCAGATCTAGCGAGAGCGAGGGCCAAGAG
AGCAAGAGCATCACCCTGCCTGATAGCACCCTGGGCATCATGAGCAGCATGAGCCCTGTGAAGAAGCCCG
CCGAGACAACAGTGGGCACACTGCTGGATAAGGATACCACCACCGCCACCACCACACCTAGACAGAAAGT
GGCCCCTAGCTCCACCATGAGCACACACCCTAGCAGAAGAAGGCCTAACGGAAGGCGGAGACTGCGGCCC
AACAAGTTCAGACACAGACACAAACAGACCCCTCCAACCACATTCGCCCCTAGCGAGACATTCAGCACCC
AGCCTACACAGGCCCCTGACATCAAGATCAGCAGCCAGGTGGAAAGCAGCCTGGTGCCTACAGCCTGGGT
CGACAATACCGTGAACACCCCTAAGCAGCTCGAGATGGAAAAGAACGCCGAGCCTACCAGCAAGGGCACC
CCTAGAAGAAAGCACGGCAAGCGGCCTAACAAGCACAGATACACCCCTAGCACCGTGTCTAGCAGAGCCA
GCGGAAGCAAGCCTTCTCCATCTCCTGAGAACAAGCACCGGAACATCGTGACCCCTTCCAGCGAGACAAT
CCTGCTGCCTCGGACAGTGTCTCTGAAAACAGAGGGCCCCTACGACAGCCTGGACTACATGACCACCACC
AGAAAGATCTACAGCAGCTACCCCAAGGTGCAAGAGACTCTGCCCGTGACCTACAAGCCAACCAGCGACG
GCAAAGAAATCAAGGACGATGTGGCCACCAACGTGGACAAGCACAAGAGCGATATCCTGGTCACCGGCGA
GTCCATCACCAACGCCATTCCAACCTCCAGATCTCTGGTGTCCACCATGGGCGAGTTCAAAGAAGAGAGC
AGCCCAGTCGGCTTCCCCGGCACACCTACATGGAATCCAAGCAGAACAGCCCAGCCTGGCAGACTGCAGA
CAGGCATCCCTGTGACAACCAGCGGCGAGAATCTGACCGATCCTCCACTGCTGAAAGAACTCGAGGACGT
GGACTTCACCAGCGAGTTTCTGTCCTCTCTGACCGTGTCCACACCTTTCCACCAAGAGGAAGCCGGCAGC
AGCACAACCCTGTCCTCTATTAAGGTGGAAGTGGCCTCCAGCCAGGCCGAGACTACAACACTGGATCAGG
ACCATCTGGAAACCACCGTGGCCATCCTGCTGAGCGAAACCAGACCTCAGAATCACACCCCTACCGCCGC
TAGGATGAAGGAACCTGCCAGCAGCTCTCCCTCCACCATCCTGATGTCTCTGGGCCAGACCACAACCACC
AAGCCTGCTCTCCCATCTCCAAGAATCTCCCAGGCCAGCCGGGACAGCAAAGAAAATGTGTTTCTGAACT
ACGTGGGCAACCCCGAAACCGAGGCCACACCTGTGAACAATGAGGGCACACAGCACATGAGCGGCCCCAA
TGAGCTGAGCACACCTAGCAGCGACCAGGACGCCTTCAATCTGAGCACCAAGCTGGAACTGGAAAAACAG
GTGTTCGGCAGCAGAAGCCTGCCTAGAGGCCCTGACTCTCAGAGACAGGATGGAAGAGTGCACGCCAGCC
ACCAGCTTACCAGAGTGCCTGCCAAACCTATCCTGCCAACAGCTACAGTGCGGCTGCCTGAGATGTCTAC
ACAGAGCGCCAGCCGGTACTTCGTGACCTCTCAGTCTCCTCGGCACTGGACCAACAAGCCCGAGATCACA
ACATACCCTAGCGGAGCCCTGCCAGAGAACAAACAGTTCACAACCCCTCGGCTGTCCAGCACCACAATTC
CTCTGCCTCTGCACATGTCCAAGCCTAGCATCCCCAGCAAGTTCACCGACAGACGGACCGACCAGTTCAA
CGGCTACAGCAAAGTGTTCGGAAACAACAACATCCCCGAGGCCAGAAATCCCGTGGGCAAGCCACCTTCT
CCTAGAATCCCTCACTACAGCAACGGCCGGCTGCCATTCTTCACCAACAAGACCCTGAGCTTCCCTCAGC
TGGGAGTGACCAGAAGGCCACAGATCCCTACATCTCCCGCTCCAGTGATGCGCGAGAGAAAAGTGATCCC
CGGCAGCTACAACAGAATCCACAGCCACAGCACCTTTCACCTGGACTTTGGACCTCCAGCTCCTCCTCTG
CTGCACACACCTCAGACAACAGGCAGCCCAAGCACCAACCTGCAGAACATCCCTATGGTGTCCTCCACAC
AGAGCAGCATCAGCTTCATCACCAGCTCTGTGCAGAGCAGCGGCTCCTTTCACCAGAGCAGCTCCAAGTT
TTTTGCCGGCGGACCTCCTGCCTCCAAGTTCTGGTCCCTGGGAGAGAAA
